Addgene plasmid #125404: Lenti-(BB)-hPGK-KRAB-dCas9-P2A-BlastR C2CD4AB-enh2-guide1
Purpose: CRISPR-mediated repression of human islet enhancer containing T2D-associated variant rs7163757 (C2CD4A/B GWAS locus)
Depositing lab: Jorge Ferrer. Depositing organization: Imperial College London. Publication: Human pancreatic islet three-dimensional chromatin architecture provides insights into the genetics of type 2 diabetes. Miguel-Escalada I, Bonas-Guarch S, Cebola I, Ponsa-Cobas J, Mendieta-Esteban J, Atla G, Javierre BM, Rolando DMY, Farabella I, Morgan CC, Garcia-Hurtado J, Beucher A, Moran I, Pasquali L, Ramos-Rodriguez M, Appel EVR, Linneberg A, Gjesing AP, Witte DR, Pedersen O, Grarup N, Ravassard P, Torrents D, Mercader JM, Piemonti L, Berney T, de Koning EJP, Kerr-Conte J, Pattou F, Fedko IO, Groop L, Prokopenko I, Hansen T, Marti-Renom MA, Fraser P, Ferrer J. Nat Genet. 2019 Jun 28. pii: 10.1038/s41588-019-0457-0. doi: 10.1038/s41588-019-0457-0. PubMed 31253982.
Backbone
  Vector backbone: Lenti-(BB)-hPGK-KRAB-dCas9-P2A-BlastR
  Backbone manufacturer: Jorge Ferrer (Addgene #118155)
  Vector type: Mammalian Expression, Lentiviral, CRISPR
  Selectable markers: Blasticidin
Growth in bacteria
  Bacterial resistance: Ampicillin, 100 μg/mL
  Growth temperature: 37°C
  Growth strain: Stbl3
  Copy number: High Copy
Gene/Insert
  Gene/Insert name: KRAB-dCas9-2A-BlastR
  gRNA/shRNA sequence: CTTCTCTACTGACGACATCC
  Species: H. sapiens (human)
  Promoter: hPGK and U6
  Tag / fusion protein: HA (C terminal on backbone)
  Cloning method: Restriction Enzyme; 5′ cloning site Unknown (destroyed during cloning); 3′ cloning site Unknown (destroyed during cloning)
  Sequencing primers: 5′ GATCCGCCACCATGGATGC
Terms and licenses: Academic/Nonprofit Terms; Industry Terms: Not Available to Industry
How to cite: Lenti-(BB)-hPGK-KRAB-dCas9-P2A-BlastR C2CD4AB-enh2-guide1 was a gift from Jorge Ferrer (Addgene plasmid # 125404 ; http://n2t.net/addgene:125404 ; RRID:Addgene_125404)
