[The description below was written by a language model from this plasmid's Addgene catalogue record and pLannotate feature annotations shown in this document.]
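Description:
Lenti-(BB)-hPGK-KRAB-dCas9-P2A-BlastR C2CD4AB-enh2-guide1 is an all-in-one, third-generation-style lentiviral CRISPR interference vector of about 13.4 kb, built on the depositing lab's Lenti-(BB)-hPGK-KRAB-dCas9-P2A-BlastR backbone. In bacteria it replicates from a high-copy ColE1/pUC-type origin and is selected with ampicillin. The backbone also retains an f1 origin and an SV40/EM7-driven bleomycin/Zeocin resistance cassette lying outside the viral genome. The transfer region is framed by a CMV enhancer/promoter-driven truncated HIV-1 5' LTR and a self-inactivating ΔU3 3' LTR followed by a bGH polyadenylation signal. It also contains the Ψ packaging signal, RRE, cPPT/CTS and a WPRE, which support packaging, Rev-dependent export, nuclear import and transcript stability.

Two expression units sit between the LTRs. A human U6 Pol III promoter drives a single guide RNA whose spacer lies at the junction of the circular map, directly upstream of the S. pyogenes gRNA scaffold. This guide targets a human pancreatic islet enhancer at the C2CD4A/B locus that contains the type 2 diabetes-associated variant rs7163757. Downstream, the human PGK promoter expresses the ZNF10 KRAB repression domain fused to Cas9, which the catalogue describes as catalytically dead (the automated annotation simply labels it Cas9). The record lists a C-terminal HA tag, which is not separately annotated in the feature table. A P2A peptide links this fusion to blasticidin S deaminase, so transduced mammalian cells can be selected with blasticidin. The guide recruits KRAB-dCas9 to the enhancer and silences it without cutting DNA, allowing its effect on candidate target genes to be tested in human cells.
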