Features (pLannotate 1.2.2; 34 found; start..end, strand, type, name):
      1..76      +  misc_RNA       gRNA scaffold: guide RNA scaffold for the Streptococcus pyogenes CRISPR/Cas9 system
    107..617     +  promoter       hPGK promoter: human phosphoglycerate kinase 1 promoter
    666..851     +  CDS            KRAB: Krüppel-associated box (KRAB) transcriptional repression domain from the human zinc finger protein ZNF10 (Margolin et al., 1994)
    873..4976    +  CDS            Cas9: Cas9 (Csn1) endonuclease from the Streptococcus pyogenes Type II CRISPR/Cas system generates RNA-guided double strand breaks in DNA
   5175..5573    +  CDS            BSD: blasticidin S deaminase; Aspergillus terreus BSD; confers resistance to blasticidin
   5574..5595    +  misc_feature   MCS (fragment): pBluescript multiple cloning site
   5598..6186    +  misc_feature   WPRE: woodchuck hepatitis virus posttranscriptional regulatory element
   6237..6256    +  misc_feature   cPPT/CTS (fragment): central polypurine tract and central termination sequence of HIV-1
   6258..6491    +  LTR            3' LTR (ΔU3): self-inactivating 3' long terminal repeat (LTR) from HIV-1
   6523..6747    +  polyA_signal   bGH poly(A) signal: bovine growth hormone polyadenylation signal
   6751..6772    +  promoter       SV40 promoter (fragment): SV40 enhancer and early promoter
   6793..7221    +  rep_origin     f1 ori (sequence partly withheld): f1 bacteriophage origin of replication; arrow indicates direction of (+) strand synthesis
   7235..7564    +  promoter       SV40 promoter: SV40 enhancer and early promoter
   7612..7659    +  promoter       EM7 promoter: synthetic bacterial promoter&nbsp
   7678..8052    +  CDS            BleoR: antibiotic-binding protein; Sh ble from Streptoalloteichus hindustanus; confers resistance to bleomycin, phleomycin, and Zeocin™
   8062..8187    +  CDS            ble (fragment): BLE_KLEPN - Experimental evidence at protein level: Swiss-Prot protein existence level 1. Binding protein with a strong affinity to the bleomycin family of antibiotics. Binds to CL990; an antimitotic-antibiotic compound. From Klebsiella pneumoniae.
   8182..8303    +  polyA_signal   SV40 poly(A) signal: SV40 polyadenylation signal
   8374..8396    -  protein_bind   lac operator (fragment): The lac repressor binds to the lac operator to inhibit transcription in E. coli. This inhibition can be relieved by adding lactose or isopropyl-β-D-thiogalactopyranoside (IPTG). lac repressor encoded by lacI
   8400..8430    -  promoter       lac promoter: promoter for the E. coli lac operon
   8445..8466    -  protein_bind   CAP binding site: CAP binding activates transcription in the presence of cAMP. E. coli catabolite activator protein
   8479..8571    -  CDS            lacI (fragment): lac repressor; lacI; The lac repressor binds to the lac operator to inhibit transcription in E. coli. This inhibition can be relieved by adding lactose or isopropyl-β-D-thiogalactopyranoside (IPTG).
   8754..9342    -  rep_origin     ori: high-copy-number ColE1/pMB1/pBR322/pUC origin of replication
   9513..10373   -  CDS            AmpR: β-lactamase; bla; confers resistance to ampicillin, carbenicillin, and related antibiotics
  10374..10478   -  promoter       AmpR promoter: bla
  10537..10589   -  misc_feature   bom (fragment): basis of mobility region from pBR322
  10744..11123   +  enhancer       CMV enhancer: human cytomegalovirus immediate early enhancer
  11124..11323   +  promoter       CMV promoter: human cytomegalovirus (CMV) immediate early promoter
  11341..11521   +  LTR            5' LTR (truncated): truncated 5' long terminal repeat (LTR) from HIV-1
  11568..11693   +  misc_feature   HIV-1 Ψ: packaging signal of human immunodeficiency virus type 1
  11677..12040   +  CDS            HIV-1 gag (fragment): gag protein from human immunodeficiency virus 1; gag
  12186..12419   +  misc_feature   RRE: The Rev response element (RRE) of HIV-1 allows for Rev-dependent mRNA export from the nucleus to the cytoplasm.
  12796..12896   +  CDS            Rev (fragment): human immunodeficiency virus 1 (HIV-1) Rev protein; rev; enhances nuclear export of unspliced and incompletely spliced viral mRNAs
  12946..13063   +  misc_feature   cPPT/CTS: central polypurine tract and central termination sequence of HIV-1
  13114..13354   +  promoter       U6 promoter: RNA polymerase III promoter for human U6 snRNA
>Addgene plasmid #125404 | Lenti-(BB)-hPGK-KRAB-dCas9-P2A-BlastR C2CD4AB-enh2-guide1 | addgene full sequence | sequence record 251107 | Addgene NGS Result
GTTTTAGAGCTAGAAATAGCAAGTTAAAATAAGGCTAGTCCGTTATCAACTTGAAAAAGTGGCACCGAGT
CGGTGCTTTTTTGAATTCGCTAGCTAGGTCTTGAAAGGGGTTGGGGTTGCGCCTTTTCCAAGGCAGCCCT
GGGTTTGCGCAGGGACGCGGCTGCTCTGGGCGTGGTTCCGGGAAACGCAGCGGCGCCGACCCTGGGTCTC
GCACATTCTTCACGTCCGTTCGCAGCGTCACCCGGATCTTCGCCGCTACCCTTGTGGGCCCCCCGGCGAC
GCTTCCTGCTCCGCCCCTAAGTCGGGAAGGTTCCTTGCGGTTCGCGGCGTGCCGGACGTGACAAACGGAA
GCCGCACGTCTCACTAGTACCCTCGCAGACGGACAGCGCCAGGGAGCAATGGCAGCGCGCCGACCGCGAT
GGGCTGTGGCCAATAGCGGCTGCTCAGCAGGGCGCGCCGAGAGCAGCGGCCGGGAAGGGGCGGTGCGGGA
GGCGGGGTGTGGGGCGGTAGTGTGGGCCCTGTTCCTGCCCGCGCGGTGTTCCGCATTCTGCAAGCCTCCG
GAGCGCACGTCGGCAGTCGGCTCCCTCGTTGACCGAATCACCGACCTCTCTCCCCAGGACCGGTGATCCG
CCACCATGGATGCTAAGTCACTAACTGCCTGGTCCCGGACACTGGTGACCTTCAAGGATGTATTTGTGGA
CTTCACCAGGGAGGAGTGGAAGCTGCTGGACACTGCTCAGCAGATCGTGTACAGAAATGTGATGCTGGAG
AACTATAAGAACCTGGTTTCCTTGGGTTATCAGCTTACTAAGCCAGATGTGATCCTCCGGTTGGAGAAGG
GAGAAGAGCCCGGCGGTTCCGGCGGAGGGTCGATGGACAAGAAGTACAGCATCGGCCTGGCCATCGGCAC
CAACTCTGTCGGCTGGGCCGTGATCACCGACGAGTACAAGGTGCCCAGCAAGAAATTCAAGGTGCTGGGC
AACACCGACCGGCACAGCATCAAGAAGAACCTGATCGGCGCCCTGCTGTTCGACAGCGGAGAAACAGCCG
AGGCCACCCGGCTGAAGAGAACCGCCAGAAGAAGATACACCAGACGGAAGAACCGGATCTGCTATCTGCA
AGAGATCTTCAGCAACGAGATGGCCAAGGTGGACGACAGCTTCTTCCACAGACTGGAAGAGTCCTTCCTG
GTGGAAGAGGATAAGAAGCACGAGCGGCACCCCATCTTCGGCAACATCGTGGACGAGGTGGCCTACCACG
AGAAGTACCCCACCATCTACCACCTGAGAAAGAAACTGGTGGACAGCACCGACAAGGCCGACCTGCGGCT
GATCTATCTGGCCCTGGCCCACATGATCAAGTTCCGGGGCCACTTCCTGATCGAGGGCGACCTGAACCCC
GACAACAGCGACGTGGACAAGCTGTTCATCCAGCTGGTGCAGACCTACAACCAGCTGTTCGAGGAAAACC
CCATCAACGCCAGCGGCGTGGACGCCAAGGCCATCCTGTCTGCCAGACTGAGCAAGAGCAGACGGCTGGA
AAATCTGATCGCCCAGCTGCCCGGCGAGAAGAAGAATGGCCTGTTCGGCAACCTGATTGCCCTGAGCCTG
GGCCTGACCCCCAACTTCAAGAGCAACTTCGACCTGGCCGAGGATGCCAAACTGCAGCTGAGCAAGGACA
CCTACGACGACGACCTGGACAACCTGCTGGCCCAGATCGGCGACCAGTACGCCGACCTGTTTCTGGCCGC
CAAGAACCTGTCCGACGCCATCCTGCTGAGCGACATCCTGAGAGTGAACACCGAGATCACCAAGGCCCCC
CTGAGCGCCTCTATGATCAAGAGATACGACGAGCACCACCAGGACCTGACCCTGCTGAAAGCTCTCGTGC
GGCAGCAGCTGCCTGAGAAGTACAAAGAGATTTTCTTCGACCAGAGCAAGAACGGCTACGCCGGCTACAT
CGATGGCGGAGCCAGCCAGGAAGAGTTCTACAAGTTCATCAAGCCCATCCTGGAAAAGATGGACGGCACC
GAGGAACTGCTCGTGAAGCTGAACAGAGAGGACCTGCTGCGGAAGCAGCGGACCTTCGACAACGGCAGCA
TCCCCCACCAGATCCACCTGGGAGAGCTGCACGCCATTCTGCGGCGGCAGGAAGATTTTTACCCATTCCT
GAAGGACAACCGGGAAAAGATCGAGAAGATCCTGACCTTCCGCATCCCCTACTACGTGGGCCCTCTGGCC
AGGGGAAACAGCAGATTCGCCTGGATGACCAGAAAGAGCGAGGAAACCATCACCCCCTGGAACTTCGAGG
AAGTGGTGGACAAGGGCGCCAGCGCCCAGAGCTTCATCGAGCGGATGACCAACTTCGATAAGAACCTGCC
CAACGAGAAGGTGCTGCCCAAGCACAGCCTGCTGTACGAGTACTTCACCGTGTACAACGAGCTGACCAAA
GTGAAATACGTGACCGAGGGAATGAGAAAGCCCGCCTTCCTGAGCGGCGAGCAGAAAAAAGCCATCGTGG
ACCTGCTGTTCAAGACCAACCGGAAAGTGACCGTGAAGCAGCTGAAAGAGGACTACTTCAAGAAAATCGA
GTGCTTCGACTCCGTGGAAATCTCCGGCGTGGAAGATCGGTTCAACGCCTCCCTGGGCACATACCACGAT
CTGCTGAAAATTATCAAGGACAAGGACTTCCTGGACAATGAGGAAAACGAGGACATTCTGGAAGATATCG
TGCTGACCCTGACACTGTTTGAGGACAGAGAGATGATCGAGGAACGGCTGAAAACCTATGCCCACCTGTT
CGACGACAAAGTGATGAAGCAGCTGAAGCGGCGGAGATACACCGGCTGGGGCAGGCTGAGCCGGAAGCTG
ATCAACGGCATCCGGGACAAGCAGTCCGGCAAGACAATCCTGGATTTCCTGAAGTCCGACGGCTTCGCCA
ACAGAAACTTCATGCAGCTGATCCACGACGACAGCCTGACCTTTAAAGAGGACATCCAGAAAGCCCAGGT
GTCCGGCCAGGGCGATAGCCTGCACGAGCACATTGCCAATCTGGCCGGCAGCCCCGCCATTAAGAAGGGC
ATCCTGCAGACAGTGAAGGTGGTGGACGAGCTCGTGAAAGTGATGGGCCGGCACAAGCCCGAGAACATCG
TGATCGAAATGGCCAGAGAGAACCAGACCACCCAGAAGGGACAGAAGAACAGCCGCGAGAGAATGAAGCG
GATCGAAGAGGGCATCAAAGAGCTGGGCAGCCAGATCCTGAAAGAACACCCCGTGGAAAACACCCAGCTG
CAGAACGAGAAGCTGTACCTGTACTACCTGCAGAATGGGCGGGATATGTACGTGGACCAGGAACTGGACA
TCAACCGGCTGTCCGACTACGATGTGGACGCTATCGTGCCTCAGAGCTTTCTGAAGGACGACTCCATCGA
TAACAAAGTGCTGACTCGGAGCGACAAGAACCGGGGCAAGAGCGACAACGTGCCCTCCGAAGAGGTCGTG
AAGAAGATGAAGAACTACTGGCGCCAGCTGCTGAATGCCAAGCTGATTACCCAGAGGAAGTTCGACAATC
TGACCAAGGCCGAGAGAGGCGGCCTGAGCGAACTGGATAAGGCCGGCTTCATCAAGAGACAGCTGGTGGA
AACCCGGCAGATCACAAAGCACGTGGCACAGATCCTGGACTCCCGGATGAACACTAAGTACGACGAGAAC
GACAAACTGATCCGGGAAGTGAAAGTGATCACCCTGAAGTCCAAGCTGGTGTCCGATTTCCGGAAGGATT
TCCAGTTTTACAAAGTGCGCGAGATCAACAACTACCACCACGCCCACGACGCCTACCTGAACGCCGTCGT
GGGAACCGCCCTGATCAAAAAGTACCCTAAGCTGGAAAGCGAGTTCGTGTACGGCGACTACAAGGTGTAC
GACGTGCGGAAGATGATCGCCAAGAGCGAGCAGGAAATCGGCAAGGCTACCGCCAAGTACTTCTTCTACA
GCAACATCATGAACTTTTTCAAGACCGAGATTACCCTGGCCAACGGCGAGATCCGGAAGCGGCCTCTGAT
CGAGACAAACGGCGAAACAGGCGAGATCGTGTGGGATAAGGGCCGGGACTTTGCCACCGTGCGGAAAGTG
CTGTCTATGCCCCAAGTGAATATCGTGAAAAAGACCGAGGTGCAGACAGGCGGCTTCAGCAAAGAGTCTA
TCCTGCCCAAGAGGAACAGCGACAAGCTGATCGCCAGAAAGAAGGACTGGGACCCTAAGAAGTACGGCGG
CTTCGACAGCCCCACCGTGGCCTATTCTGTGCTGGTGGTGGCCAAAGTGGAAAAGGGCAAGTCCAAGAAA
CTGAAGAGTGTGAAAGAGCTGCTGGGGATCACCATCATGGAAAGAAGCAGCTTCGAGAAGAATCCCATCG
ACTTTCTGGAAGCCAAGGGCTACAAAGAAGTGAAAAAGGACCTGATCATCAAGCTGCCTAAGTACTCCCT
GTTCGAGCTGGAAAACGGCCGGAAGAGAATGCTGGCCTCTGCCGGCGAACTGCAGAAGGGAAACGAACTG
GCCCTGCCCTCCAAATATGTGAACTTCCTGTACCTGGCCAGCCACTATGAGAAGCTGAAGGGCTCCCCCG
AGGATAATGAGCAGAAACAGCTGTTTGTGGAACAGCACAAACACTACCTGGACGAGATCATCGAGCAGAT
CAGCGAGTTCTCCAAGAGAGTGATCCTGGCCGACGCTAATCTGGACAAGGTGCTGAGCGCCTACAACAAG
CACAGAGACAAGCCTATCAGAGAGCAGGCCGAGAATATCATCCACCTGTTTACCCTGACCAGTCTGGGAG
CCCCTGCCGCCTTCAAGTACTTTGACACCACCATCGACCGGAAGAGGTACACCAGCACCAAAGAGGTGCT
GGACGCCACCCTGATCCACCAGAGCATCACCGGCCTGTACGAGACACGGATCGACCTGTCTCAGCTGGGA
GGCGACGCCTATCCCTATGACGTGCCCGATTATGCCAGCCTGGGCAGCGGCTCCCCCAAGAAAAAACGCA
AGGTGGAAGATCCTAAGAAAAAGCGGAAAGTGGACGGCATTGGTAGTGGGAGCAACGGCAGCAGCGGGGA
TCCGGCCGCAACAAACTTCTCTCTGCTGAAACAAGCCGGAGATGTCGAAGAGAATCCTGGACCGATGGCC
AAGCCTTTGTCTCAAGAAGAATCCACCCTCATTGAAAGAGCAACGGCTACAATCAACAGCATCCCCATCT
CTGAAGACTACAGCGTCGCCAGCGCAGCTCTCTCTAGCGACGGCCGCATCTTCACTGGTGTCAATGTATA
TCATTTTACTGGGGGACCTTGTGCAGAACTCGTGGTGCTGGGCACTGCTGCTGCTGCGGCAGCTGGCAAC
CTGACTTGTATCGTCGCGATCGGAAATGAGAACAGGGGCATCTTGAGCCCCTGCGGACGGTGCCGACAGG
TGCTTCTCGATCTGCATCCTGGGATCAAAGCCATAGTGAAGGACAGTGATGGACAGCCGACGGCAGTTGG
GATTCGTGAATTGCTGCCCTCTGGTTATGTGTGGGAGGGCTAAGAATTCGATATCAAGCTTATCGGTAAT
CAACCTCTGGATTACAAAATTTGTGAAAGATTGACTGGTATTCTTAACTATGTTGCTCCTTTTACGCTAT
GTGGATACGCTGCTTTAATGCCTTTGTATCATGCTATTGCTTCCCGTATGGCTTTCATTTTCTCCTCCTT
GTATAAATCCTGGTTGCTGTCTCTTTATGAGGAGTTGTGGCCCGTTGTCAGGCAACGTGGCGTGGTGTGC
ACTGTGTTTGCTGACGCAACCCCCACTGGTTGGGGCATTGCCACCACCTGTCAGCTCCTTTCCGGGACTT
TCGCTTTCCCCCTCCCTATTGCCACGGCGGAACTCATCGCCGCCTGCCTTGCCCGCTGCTGGACAGGGGC
TCGGCTGTTGGGCACTGACAATTCCGTGGTGTTGTCGGGGAAATCATCGTCCTTTCCTTGGCTGCTCGCC
TGTGTTGCCACCTGGATTCTGCGCGGGACGTCCTTCTGCTACGTCCCTTCGGCCCTCAATCCAGCGGACC
TTCCTTCCCGCGGCCTGCTGCCGGCTCTGCGGCCTCTTCCGCGTCTTCGCCTTCGCCCTCAGACGAGTCG
GATCTCCCTTTGGGCCGCCTCCCCGCGTCGACTTTAAGACCAATGACTTACAAGGCAGCTGTAGATCTTA
GCCACTTTTTAAAAGAAAAGGGGGGACTGGAAGGGCTAATTCACTCCCAACGAAGACAAGATCTGCTTTT
TGCTTGTACTGGGTCTCTCTGGTTAGACCAGATCTGAGCCTGGGAGCTCTCTGGCTAACTAGGGAACCCA
CTGCTTAAGCCTCAATAAAGCTTGCCTTGAGTGCTTCAAGTAGTGTGTGCCCGTCTGTTGTGTGACTCTG
GTAACTAGAGATCCCTCAGACCCTTTTAGTCAGTGTGGAAAATCTCTAGCAGGGCCCGTTTAAACCCGCT
GATCAGCCTCGACTGTGCCTTCTAGTTGCCAGCCATCTGTTGTTTGCCCCTCCCCCGTGCCTTCCTTGAC
CCTGGAAGGTGCCACTCCCACTGTCCTTTCCTAATAAAATGAGGAAATTGCATCGCATTGTCTGAGTAGG
TGTCATTCTATTCTGGGGGGTGGGGTGGGGCAGGACAGCAAGGGGGAGGATTGGGAAGACAATAGCAGGC
ATGCTGGGGATGCGGTGGGCTCTATGGCTTCTGAGGCGGAAAGAACCAGCTGGGGCTCTAGGGGGTATCC
CC
[124 nt withheld, positions 6793-6916]
C
[91 nt withheld, positions 6918-7008]
A
[49 nt withheld, positions 7010-7058]
CCTTTGACGTTGGAGTCCACGTTCTTT
[37 nt withheld, positions 7086-7122]
ACCCTATCTCGGTCTATTCTTTTGATTTATAAGGGATTTTGCCGATTTCGGCCTATTGGTTAAAAAATGA
GCTGATTTAACAAAAATTTAACGCGAATTAATTCTGTGGAATGTGTGTCAGTTAGGGTGTGGAAAGTCCC
CAGGCTCCCCAGCAGGCAGAAGTATGCAAAGCATGCATCTCAATTAGTCAGCAACCAGGTGTGGAAAGTC
CCCAGGCTCCCCAGCAGGCAGAAGTATGCAAAGCATGCATCTCAATTAGTCAGCAACCATAGTCCCGCCC
CTAACTCCGCCCATCCCGCCCCTAACTCCGCCCAGTTCCGCCCATTCTCCGCCCCATGGCTGACTAATTT
TTTTTATTTATGCAGAGGCCGAGGCCGCCTCTGCCTCTGAGCTATTCCAGAAGTAGTGAGGAGGCTTTTT
TGGAGGCCTAGGCTTTTGCAAAAAGCTCCCGGGAGCTTGTATATCCATTTTCGGATCTGATCAGCACGTG
TTGACAATTAATCATCGGCATAGTATATCGGCATAGTATAATACGACAAGGTGAGGAACTAAACCATGGC
CAAGTTGACCAGTGCCGTTCCGGTGCTCACCGCGCGCGACGTCGCCGGAGCGGTCGAGTTCTGGACCGAC
CGGCTCGGGTTCTCCCGGGACTTCGTGGAGGACGACTTCGCCGGTGTGGTCCGGGACGACGTGACCCTGT
TCATCAGCGCGGTCCAGGACCAGGTGGTGCCGGACAACACCCTGGCCTGGGTGTGGGTGCGCGGCCTGGA
CGAGCTGTACGCCGAGTGGTCGGAGGTCGTGTCCACGAACTTCCGGGACGCCTCCGGGCCGGCCATGACC
GAGATCGGCGAGCAGCCGTGGGGGCGGGAGTTCGCCCTGCGCGACCCGGCCGGCAACTGCGTGCACTTCG
TGGCCGAGGAGCAGGACTGACACGTGCTACGAGATTTCGATTCCACCGCCGCCTTCTATGAAAGGTTGGG
CTTCGGAATCGTTTTCCGGGACGCCGGCTGGATGATCCTCCAGCGCGGGGATCTCATGCTGGAGTTCTTC
GCCCACCCCAACTTGTTTATTGCAGCTTATAATGGTTACAAATAAAGCAATAGCATCACAAATTTCACAA
ATAAAGCATTTTTTTCACTGCATTCTAGTTGTGGTTTGTCCAAACTCATCAATGTATCTTATCATGTCTG
TATACCGTCGACCTCTAGCTAGAGCTTGGCGTAATCATGGTCATAGCTGTTTCCTGTGTGAAATTGTTAT
CCGCTCACAATTCCACACAACATACGAGCCGGAAGCATAAAGTGTAAAGCCTGGGGTGCCTAATGAGTGA
GCTAACTCACATTAATTGCGTTGCGCTCACTGCCCGCTTTCCAGTCGGGAAACCTGTCGTGCCAGCTGCA
TTAATGAATCGGCCAACGCGCGGGGAGAGGCGGTTTGCGTATTGGGCGCTCTTCCGCTTCCTCGCTCACT
GACTCGCTGCGCTCGGTCGTTCGGCTGCGGCGAGCGGTATCAGCTCACTCAAAGGCGGTAATACGGTTAT
CCACAGAATCAGGGGATAACGCAGGAAAGAACATGTGAGCAAAAGGCCAGCAAAAGGCCAGGAACCGTAA
AAAGGCCGCGTTGCTGGCGTTTTTCCATAGGCTCCGCCCCCCTGACGAGCATCACAAAAATCGACGCTCA
AGTCAGAGGTGGCGAAACCCGACAGGACTATAAAGATACCAGGCGTTTCCCCCTGGAAGCTCCCTCGTGC
GCTCTCCTGTTCCGACCCTGCCGCTTACCGGATACCTGTCCGCCTTTCTCCCTTCGGGAAGCGTGGCGCT
TTCTCATAGCTCACGCTGTAGGTATCTCAGTTCGGTGTAGGTCGTTCGCTCCAAGCTGGGCTGTGTGCAC
GAACCCCCCGTTCAGCCCGACCGCTGCGCCTTATCCGGTAACTATCGTCTTGAGTCCAACCCGGTAAGAC
ACGACTTATCGCCACTGGCAGCAGCCACTGGTAACAGGATTAGCAGAGCGAGGTATGTAGGCGGTGCTAC
AGAGTTCTTGAAGTGGTGGCCTAACTACGGCTACACTAGAAGAACAGTATTTGGTATCTGCGCTCTGCTG
AAGCCAGTTACCTTCGGAAAAAGAGTTGGTAGCTCTTGATCCGGCAAACAAACCACCGCTGGTAGCGGTG
GTTTTTTTGTTTGCAAGCAGCAGATTACGCGCAGAAAAAAAGGATCTCAAGAAGATCCTTTGATCTTTTC
TACGGGGTCTGACGCTCAGTGGAACGAAAACTCACGTTAAGGGATTTTGGTCATGAGATTATCAAAAAGG
ATCTTCACCTAGATCCTTTTAAATTAAAAATGAAGTTTTAAATCAATCTAAAGTATATATGAGTAAACTT
GGTCTGACAGTTACCAATGCTTAATCAGTGAGGCACCTATCTCAGCGATCTGTCTATTTCGTTCATCCAT
AGTTGCCTGACTCCCCGTCGTGTAGATAACTACGATACGGGAGGGCTTACCATCTGGCCCCAGTGCTGCA
ATGATACCGCGAGACCCACGCTCACCGGCTCCAGATTTATCAGCAATAAACCAGCCAGCCGGAAGGGCCG
AGCGCAGAAGTGGTCCTGCAACTTTATCCGCCTCCATCCAGTCTATTAATTGTTGCCGGGAAGCTAGAGT
AAGTAGTTCGCCAGTTAATAGTTTGCGCAACGTTGTTGCCATTGCTACAGGCATCGTGGTGTCACGCTCG
TCGTTTGGTATGGCTTCATTCAGCTCCGGTTCCCAACGATCAAGGCGAGTTACATGATCCCCCATGTTGT
GCAAAAAAGCGGTTAGCTCCTTCGGTCCTCCGATCGTTGTCAGAAGTAAGTTGGCCGCAGTGTTATCACT
CATGGTTATGGCAGCACTGCATAATTCTCTTACTGTCATGCCATCCGTAAGATGCTTTTCTGTGACTGGT
GAGTACTCAACCAAGTCATTCTGAGAATAGTGTATGCGGCGACCGAGTTGCTCTTGCCCGGCGTCAATAC
GGGATAATACCGCGCCACATAGCAGAACTTTAAAAGTGCTCATCATTGGAAAACGTTCTTCGGGGCGAAA
ACTCTCAAGGATCTTACCGCTGTTGAGATCCAGTTCGATGTAACCCACTCGTGCACCCAACTGATCTTCA
GCATCTTTTACTTTCACCAGCGTTTCTGGGTGAGCAAAAACAGGAAGGCAAAATGCCGCAAAAAAGGGAA
TAAGGGCGACACGGAAATGTTGAATACTCATACTCTTCCTTTTTCAATATTATTGAAGCATTTATCAGGG
TTATTGTCTCATGAGCGGATACATATTTGAATGTATTTAGAAAAATAAACAAATAGGGGTTCCGCGCACA
TTTCCCCGAAAAGTGCCACCTGACGTCGACGGATCGGGAGATCTCCCGATCCCCTATGGTGCACTCTCAG
TACAATCTGCTCTGATGCCGCATAGTTAAGCCAGTATCTGCTCCCTGCTTGTGTGTTGGAGGTCGCTGAG
TAGTGCGCGAGCAAAATTTAAGCTACAACAAGGCAAGGCTTGACCGACAATTGCATGAAGAATCTGCTTA
GGGTTAGGCGTTTTGCGCTGCTTCGCGATGTACGGGCCAGATATACGCGTTGACATTGATTATTGACTAG
TTATTAATAGTAATCAATTACGGGGTCATTAGTTCATAGCCCATATATGGAGTTCCGCGTTACATAACTT
ACGGTAAATGGCCCGCCTGGCTGACCGCCCAACGACCCCCGCCCATTGACGTCAATAATGACGTATGTTC
CCATAGTAACGCCAATAGGGACTTTCCATTGACGTCAATGGGTGGAGTATTTACGGTAAACTGCCCACTT
GGCAGTACATCAAGTGTATCATATGCCAAGTACGCCCCCTATTGACGTCAATGACGGTAAATGGCCCGCC
TGGCATTATGCCCAGTACATGACCTTATGGGACTTTCCTACTTGGCAGTACATCTACGTATTAGTCATCG
CTATTACCATGGTGATGCGGTTTTGGCAGTACATCAATGGGCGTGGATAGCGGTTTGACTCACGGGGATT
TCCAAGTCTCCACCCCATTGACGTCAATGGGAGTTTGTTTTGGCACCAAAATCAACGGGACTTTCCAAAA
TGTCGTAACAACTCCGCCCCATTGACGCAAATGGGCGGTAGGCGTGTACGGTGGGAGGTCTATATAAGCA
GCGCGTTTTGCCTGTACTGGGTCTCTCTGGTTAGACCAGATCTGAGCCTGGGAGCTCTCTGGCTAACTAG
GGAACCCACTGCTTAAGCCTCAATAAAGCTTGCCTTGAGTGCTTCAAGTAGTGTGTGCCCGTCTGTTGTG
TGACTCTGGTAACTAGAGATCCCTCAGACCCTTTTAGTCAGTGTGGAAAATCTCTAGCAGTGGCGCCCGA
ACAGGGACTTGAAAGCGAAAGGGAAACCAGAGGAGCTCTCTCGACGCAGGACTCGGCTTGCTGAAGCGCG
CACGGCAAGAGGCGAGGGGCGGCGACTGGTGAGTACGCCAAAAATTTTGACTAGCGGAGGCTAGAAGGAG
AGAGATGGGTGCGAGAGCGTCAGTATTAAGCGGGGGAGAATTAGATCGCGATGGGAAAAAATTCGGTTAA
GGCCAGGGGGAAAGAAAAAATATAAATTAAAACATATAGTATGGGCAAGCAGGGAGCTAGAACGATTCGC
AGTTAATCCTGGCCTGTTAGAAACATCAGAAGGCTGTAGACAAATACTGGGACAGCTACAACCATCCCTT
CAGACAGGATCAGAAGAACTTAGATCATTATATAATACAGTAGCAACCCTCTATTGTGTGCATCAAAGGA
TAGAGATAAAAGACACCAAGGAAGCTTTAGACAAGATAGAGGAAGAGCAAAACAAAAGTAAGACCACCGC
ACAGCAAGCGGCCGCTGATCTTCAGACCTGGAGGAGGAGATATGAGGGACAATTGGAGAAGTGAATTATA
TAAATATAAAGTAGTAAAAATTGAACCATTAGGAGTAGCACCCACCAAGGCAAAGAGAAGAGTGGTGCAG
AGAGAAAAAAGAGCAGTGGGAATAGGAGCTTTGTTCCTTGGGTTCTTGGGAGCAGCAGGAAGCACTATGG
GCGCAGCGTCAATGACGCTGACGGTACAGGCCAGACAATTATTGTCTGGTATAGTGCAGCAGCAGAACAA
TTTGCTGAGGGCTATTGAGGCGCAACAGCATCTGTTGCAACTCACAGTCTGGGGCATCAAGCAGCTCCAG
GCAAGAATCCTGGCTGTGGAAAGATACCTAAAGGATCAACAGCTCCTGGGGATTTGGGGTTGCTCTGGAA
AACTCATTTGCACCACTGCTGTGCCTTGGAATGCTAGTTGGAGTAATAAATCTCTGGAACAGATTTGGAA
TCACACGACCTGGATGGAGTGGGACAGAGAAATTAACAATTACACAAGCTTAATACACTCCTTAATTGAA
GAATCGCAAAACCAGCAAGAAAAGAATGAACAAGAATTATTGGAATTAGATAAATGGGCAAGTTTGTGGA
ATTGGTTTAACATAACAAATTGGCTGTGGTATATAAAATTATTCATAATGATAGTAGGAGGCTTGGTAGG
TTTAAGAATAGTTTTTGCTGTACTTTCTATAGTGAATAGAGTTAGGCAGGGATATTCACCATTATCGTTT
CAGACCCACCTCCCAACCCCGAGGGGACCCGACAGGCCCGAAGGAATAGAAGAAGAAGGTGGAGAGAGAG
ACAGAGACAGATCCATTCGATTAGTGAACGGATCGGCACTGCGTGCGCCAATTCTGCAGACAAATGGCAG
TATTCATCCACAATTTTAAAAGAAAAGGGGGGATTGGGGGGTACAGTGCAGGGGAAAGAATAGTAGACAT
AATAGCAACAGACATACAAACTAAAGAATTACAAAAACAAATTACAAAAATTCAAAATTTTCGGGTTTAT
TACAGGGACAGCAGAGATCCAGTTTGGTTAATTAAGGTACCGAGGGCCTATTTCCCATGATTCCTTCATA
TTTGCATATACGATACAAGGCTGTTAGAGAGATAATTAGAATTAATTTGACTGTAAACACAAAGATATTA
GTACAAAATACGTGACGTAGAAAGTAATAATTTCTTGGGTAGTTTGCAGTTTTAAAATTATGTTTTAAAA
TGGACTATCATATGCTTACCGTAACTTGAAAGTATTTCGATTTCTTGGCTTTATATATCTTGTGGAAAGG
ACGAAACACCGCTTCTCTACTGACGACATCC
