>Addgene plasmid #125404 | Lenti-(BB)-hPGK-KRAB-dCas9-P2A-BlastR C2CD4AB-enh2-guide1 | depositor partial sequence | sequence record 239986 | Guide RNA, gRNA scaffold
NNNNNNNNNNNNTTTAAAANGGACTATCATATGCTTACCGTAACTTGAAAGTATTTCGATTTCTTGGCTT
TATATATCTTGTGGAAAGGACGAAACACCGCTTCTCTACTGACGACATCCGTTTTAGAGCTAGAAATAGC
AAGTTAAAATAAGGCTAGTCCGTTATCAACTTGAAAAAGTGGCACCGAGTCGGTGCTTTTTTGAATTCGC
TAGCTAGGTCTTGAAAGGGGTTGGGGTTGCGCCTTTTCCAAGGCAGCCCTGGGTTTGCGCAGGGACGCGG
CTGCTCTGGGCGTGGTTCCGGGAAACGCAGCGGCGCCGACCCTGGGTCTCGCACATTCTTCACGTCCGTT
CGCAGCGTCACCCGGATCTTCGCCGCTACCCTTGTGGGCCCCCCGGCGACGCTTCCTGCTCCGCCCCTAA
GTCGGGAAGGTTCCTTGCGGTTCGCGGCGTGCCGGACGTGACAAACGGAAGCCGCACGTCTCACTAGTAC
CCTCGCAGACGGACAGCGCCAGGGAGCAATGGCAGCGCGCCGACCGCGATGGGCTGTGGCCAATAGCGGC
TGCTCAGCAGGGCGCGCCGAGAGCAGCGGCCGGGAAGGGGCGGTGCGGGAGGCGGGGTGTGNNNNNNNAN
NNNNNNNNNNNNTNNCNNANNNNCNNNGAACCCCNNTNCNNNNNNNATNNNNNNNTACNNNNNTNNNCNC
NNTNCNNNNTTGANNAAATNACCNNNNTNNNNNNNNNNNACNNNNNNNCNNCANNNN
